Addgene plasmid #133216: pOPS0575
Purpose: Reporter plasmid with a 12-nucleotide specific "barcode" sequence. This plasmid is not available as an individual bacterial stab, but can be requested as part of the Plasmid-ID Kit (Kit #1000000168 ).
Depositing lab: Philip Poole. Depositing organization: University of Oxford. Publication: Optimizing Rhizobium-legume symbioses by simultaneous measurement of rhizobial competitiveness and N2 fixation in nodules. Mendoza-Suarez MA, Geddes BA, Sanchez-Canizares C, Ramirez-Gonzalez RH, Kirchhelle C, Jorrin B, Poole PS. Proc Natl Acad Sci U S A. 2020 May 5;117(18):9822-9831. doi: 10.1073/pnas.1921225117. Epub 2020 Apr 21. PubMed 32317381.
Backbone
  Vector backbone: pOGG026 (Addgene ID 113992)
  Vector type: Bacterial Expression
Growth in bacteria
  Bacterial resistance: Kanamycin, 50 μg/mL
  Growth temperature: 37°C
  Growth strain: ST18 (S17 delta pir delta hemA)
  Copy number: Low Copy
Gene/Insert
  Gene/Insert name: PU module (PsNifH from pOGG043), SC module (sfGFP from pOGG037), and T module (CGTAAGATGCCT and universal primer binding site)
  Species: Synthetic
  Mutation: Domesticated for Golden Gate cloning
  Cloning method: Unknown
Terms and licenses: Academic/Nonprofit Terms; Industry Terms: Not Available to Industry
Depositor comments: The only difference is the sequence: CGTAAGATGCCT . Please note that this plasmid may require a unique bacterial strain, so make sure to confirm that you can also obtain the appropriate growth strain. Please contact us or contact our distributors if you have any questions. This plasmid is not available as an individual bacterial stab, but can be requested as part of the Plasmid-ID Kit (Kit #1000000168 ).
How to cite: pOPS0575 was a gift from Philip Poole (Addgene plasmid # 133216)
