[The description below was written by a language model from this plasmid's Addgene catalogue record and pLannotate feature annotations shown in this document.]
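Description:
pOPS0575 is a low-copy, broad-host-range bacterial reporter plasmid built on the pOGG026 backbone and belonging to a Plasmid-ID set in which each member carries its own 12-nucleotide identifying barcode; according to the depositor, that barcode is the only thing distinguishing it from its sibling plasmids. The 7,030-nt sequence shows an RK2/IncP-type replicon, with oriV and the trans-acting replication protein gene trfA, plus an incP oriT that allows conjugative mobilisation from a donor strain supplying transfer functions. This fits the listed growth strain, which is an S17-derived hemA deletion strain. Selection is by kanamycin through aphA1 (nptI). Stable inheritance without antibiotic is supported by the parDE toxin–antitoxin addiction system and the parA/parB genes annotated as partition functions. Short annotated fragments of tnpA, a CloDF13 origin and lacZα appear to be backbone or cloning remnants rather than functional parts.

The payload was assembled from parts domesticated for Golden Gate cloning. These are a promoter module described as PsNifH, a coding module supplying superfolder GFP, and a terminator-position module containing the barcode and a universal primer binding site. The feature table annotates the sfGFP coding sequence, with an unannotated stretch upstream where the nifH promoter presumably lies, and the lambda t0 and rrnB T1 terminators insulate the cassette. The barcode itself is not annotated. Because nifH encodes a nitrogenase component, GFP output is expected to report nitrogen-fixation gene expression. The barcode, amplifiable via the common primer site, lets individually tagged strains be identified in mixed populations. The associated work used this combination to measure rhizobial competitiveness and nitrogen fixation in legume nodules simultaneously.
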