Features (pLannotate 1.2.2; 14 found; start..end, strand, type, name):
      9..103     +  terminator     lambda t0 terminator: transcription terminator from phage lambda
    213..1025    +  CDS            aphA1: KKA1_ECOLX - Also known as nptI. Protein inferred from homology: Swiss-Prot protein existence level 3. Resistance to kanamycin and structurally-related aminoglycosides, including amikacin. From Escherichia coli.
   1179..1287    +  oriT           oriT: incP origin of transfer
   1348..2496    -  CDS            trfA: trans-acting replication protein that binds to and activates oriV
   2548..2829    -  CDS            tnpA (fragment): TN5P_ECOLX - Also known as tnp. Experimental evidence at protein level: Swiss-Prot protein existence level 1. Mediates transposition of transposon Tn5 by a 'cut and paste' mechanism. First, the monomeric transposase binds the 19 bp inverted DNA repeats flanking the transposon. Then, dimerization of the DNA- bound transposase creates a synaptic DNA complex. After nicking of the first DNA strand, excision of the transposon proceeds through a series of intermediates. The transposase then mediates the insertion of the transposon at a new site by strand transfer. The activity of the wild- type tran
   2889..3420    -  rep_origin     oriV: incP origin of replication
   3476..3511    -  rep_origin     CloDF13 ori (fragment): Plasmids containing the CloDF13 (CDF) origin of replication can be propagated in E. coli cells that contain additional plasmids with compatible origins.
   3635..3943    -  CDS            parE: PARE_ECOLX - Experimental evidence at protein level: Swiss-Prot protein existence level 1. Toxin component of a type II toxin-antitoxin (TA) system involved in plasmid partition. Acts by inhibiting DNA gyrase, converting supercoiled plasmid DNA into a singly cleaved linear form in an ATP-dependent fashion. To do so it probably interacts with one of the gyrase subunits. Gyrase inhibition is prevented by antitoxin ParD, and is reversed in vitro by incubation with ParD. In cells that have lost the plasmid filamentation and growth inhibition occur; this is suppressed when ParD is supplied in trans
   3943..4191    -  CDS            parD: PARD_ECOLX - Experimental evidence at protein level: Swiss-Prot protein existence level 1. Antitoxin component of a type II toxin-antitoxin (TA) system involved in plasmid partition. Inhibits the anti-DNA gyrase activity of toxin ParE; reverses and restores gyrase catalytic activity in vitro. The parDE operon alone is capable of stabilizing an RK2-derived minireplicon under defined growth conditions in several different Gram- negative bacteria. It does so by the post-segregational killing (PSK) of plasmid-free cells, also referred to as a plasmid addiction system. Binds its own promoter, autor
   4320..5162    +  CDS            parB: PARB4_ECOLX - Protein predicted: Swiss-Prot protein existence level 4. Involved in plasmid partition. From Escherichia coli.
   5126..5782    +  CDS            parA: PARA4_ECOLX - Protein inferred from homology: Swiss-Prot protein existence level 3. Involved in plasmid partition. From Escherichia coli.
   5942..6028    -  terminator     rrnB T1 terminator: Escherichia coli rrnB; transcription terminator T1 from the E. coli rrnB gene
   6275..6988    +  CDS            superfolder GFP: GFP variant that folds robustly even when fused to poorly folded proteins (Pédelacq et al., 2006)
   7007..7030    +  CDS            lacZα (fragment): LacZα fragment of β-galactosidase; lacZ fragment
>Addgene plasmid #133216 | pOPS0575 | addgene full sequence | sequence record 276394 | Addgene NGS Result
CGCTCTTGGACTCCTGTTGATAGATCCAGTAATGACCTCAGAACTCCATCTGGATTTGTTCAGAACGCTC
GGTTGCCGCCGGGCGTTTTTTATTGGTGAGAATCCAGGCAATTGTGTCTCAAAATCTCTGATGTTACATT
GCACAAGATAAAAATATATCATCATGAACAATAAAACTGTCTGCTTACATAAACAGTAATACAAGGGGTG
TTATGAGCCATATTCAGCGTGAAACGAGCTGTAGCCGTCCGCGTCTGAACAGCAACATGGATGCGGATCT
GTATGGCTATAAATGGGCGCGTGATAACGTGGGTCAGAGCGGCGCGACCATTTATCGTCTGTATGGCAAA
CCGGATGCGCCGGAACTGTTTCTGAAACATGGCAAAGGCAGCGTGGCGAACGATGTGACCGATGAAATGG
TGCGTCTGAACTGGCTGACCGAATTTATGCCGCTGCCGACCATTAAACATTTTATTCGCACCCCGGATGA
TGCGTGGCTGCTGACCACCGCGATTCCGGGCAAAACCGCGTTTCAGGTGCTGGAAGAATATCCGGATAGC
GGCGAAAACATTGTGGATGCGCTGGCCGTGTTTCTGCGTCGTCTGCATAGCATTCCGGTGTGCAACTGCC
CGTTTAACAGCGATCGTGTGTTTCGTCTGGCCCAGGCGCAGAGCCGTATGAACAACGGCCTGGTGGATGC
GAGCGATTTTGATGATGAACGTAACGGCTGGCCGGTGGAACAGGTGTGGAAAGAAATGCATAAACTGCTG
CCGTTTAGCCCGGATAGCGTGGTGACCCACGGCGATTTTAGCCTGGATAACCTGATTTTCGATGAAGGCA
AACTGATTGGCTGCATTGATGTGGGCCGTGTGGGCATTGCGGATCGTTATCAGGATCTGGCCATTCTGTG
GAACTGCCTGGGCGAATTTAGCCCGAGCCTGCAAAAACGTCTGTTTCAGAAATATGGCATTGATAATCCG
GATATGAACAAACTGCAATTTCATCTGATGCTGGATGAATTTTTCTAATAATTAATTGAACTACTTTTCC
GCTGCATAACCCTGCTTCGGGGTCATTATAGCGATTTTTTCGGTATATCCATCCTTTTTCGCACGATATA
CAGGATTTTGCCAAAGGGTTCGTGTAGACTTTCCTTGGTGTATCCAACGGCGTCAGCCGGGCAGGATAGG
TGAAGTAGGCCCACCCGCGAGCGGGTGTTCCTTCTTCACTGTCCCTTATTCGCACCTGGCGGTGCTCAAC
GGGAATCCTGCTCTGCGAGGCTGGCCGTAGGCCGGCCGCGATGCAGGTGGCTGCTGAACCCCCAGCCGGA
ACTGACCCCACAAGGCCCTAGCGTTTGCAATGCACCAGGTCATCATTGACCCAGGCGTGTTCCACCAGGC
CGCTGCCTCGCAACTCTTCGCAGGCTTCGCCGACCTGCTCGCGCCACTTCTTCACGCGGGTGGAATCCGA
TCCGCACATGAGGCGGAAGGTTTCCAGCTTGAGCGGGTACGGCTCCCGGTGCGAGCTGAAATAGTCGAAC
ATCCGTCGGGCCGTCGGCGACAGCTTGCGGTACTTCTCCCATATGAATTTCGTGTAGTGGTCGCCAGCAA
ACAGCACGACGATTTCCTCGTCGATCAGGACCTGGCAACGGGACGTTTTCTTGCCACGGTCCAGGACGCG
GAAGCGGTGCAGCAGCGACACCGATTCCAGGTGCCCAACGCGGTCGGACGTGAAGCCCATCGCCGTCGCC
TGTAGGCGCGACAGGCATTCCTCGGCCTTCGTGTAATACCGGCCATTGATCGACCAGCCCAGGTCCTGGC
AAAGCTCGTAGAACGTGAAGGTGATCGGCTCGCCGATAGGGGTGCGCTTCGCGTACTCCAACACCTGCTG
CCACACCAGTTCGTCATCGTCGGCCCGCAGCTCGACGCCGGTGTAGGTGATCTTCACGTCCTTGTTGACG
TGGAAAATGACCTTGTTTTGCAGCGCCTCGCGCGGGATTTTCTTGTTGCGCGTGGTGAACAGGGCAGAGC
GGGCCGTGTCGTTTGGCATCGCTCGCATCGTGTCCGGCCACGGCGCAATATCGAACAAGGAAAGCTGCAT
TTCCTTGATCTGCTGCTTCGTGTGTTTCAGCAACGCGGCCTGCTTGGCTTCGCTGACCTGTTTTGCCAGG
TCCTCGCCGGCGGTTTTTCGCTTCTTGGTCGTCATAGTTCCTCGCGTGTCGATGGTCATCGACTTCGCCA
AACCTGCCGCCTCCTGTTCGAGCCGACGCGAACGCTCCACGGCGGCCGATGGCGCGGGCAGGGCAGGGGG
AGCCAGTTGCACGCTGTCGCGCTCGATCTTGGCCGTAGCTTGCTGGACTATCGAGCCGACGGACTGGAAG
GTTTCGCGGGGCGCACGCATGACGGTGCGGCTTGCGATGGTTTCGGCATCCTCGGCGGAAAACCCCGCGT
CGATCAGTTCTTGCCTGTATGCCTTCCGGTCAAACGTCCGATTCATTCACCCTCCTTGCGGGATTGCCCC
GGAATTAATTCCCCGGATCGATCCGTCGATCTTGATCCCCTGCGCCATCAGATCCTTGGCGGCAAGAAAG
CCATCCAGTTTACTTTGCAGGGCTTCCCAACCTTACCAGAGGGCGCCCCAGCTGGCAATTCCGGTTCGCT
TGCTGTCCATAAAACCGCCCAGTCTAGCTATCGCCATGTAAGCCCACTGCAAGCTACCTGCTTTCTCTTT
GCGCTTGCGTTTTCCCTTGTCCAGATAGCCCAGTAGCTGACATTCATCCGGGGTCAGCACCGTTTCTGCG
GACTGGCTTTCTACGTGGCTGCCATTTTTGGGGTGAGGCCGTTCGCGGCCGAGGGGCGCAGCCCCTGGGG
GGATGGGAGGCCCGCGTTAGCGGGCCGGGAGGGTTCGAGAAGGGGGGGCACCCCCCTTCGGCGTGCGCGG
TCACGCGCACAGGGCGCAGCCCTGGTTAAAAACAAGGTTTATAAATATTGGTTTAAAAGCAGGTTAAAAG
ACAGGTTAGCGGTGGCCGAAAAACGGGCGGAAACCCTTGCAAATGCTGGATTTTCTGCCTGTGGACAGCC
CCTCAAATGTCAATAGGTGCGCCCCTCATCTGTCAGCACTCTGCCCCTCAAGTGTCAAGGATCGCGCCCC
TCATCTGTCAGTAGTCGCGCCCCTCAAGTGTCAATACCGCAGGGCACTTATCCCCAGGCTTGTCCACATC
ATCTGTGGGAAACTCGCGTAAAATCAGGCGTTTTCGCCGATTTGCGAGGCTGGCCAGCTCCACGTCGCCG
GCCGAAATCGAGCCTGCCCCTCATCTGTCAACGCCGCGCCGGGTGAGTCGGCCCCTCAAGTGTCAACGTC
CGCCCCTCATCTGTCAGTGAGGGCCAAGTTTTCCGCGAGGTATCCACAACGCCGGCGGCCCTACATGGCT
CTGCTGTAGTGAGTGGGTTGCGCTCCGGCAGCGGTCCTGATCCCCCGCAGAAAAAAAGGATCTCAAGAAG
ATCCTTTGATCTTTTCTACATTACTGCATGAGCTTGTGGAAGTGTGCTGAGCATAAATGATTCTCCTAGC
TGTTCTTTGGGTAAGTACGCCATCAGGACGTTGTGAGTGGCGCGATTTTTAGCGGCTGAAATCAGCCCTT
GAGCCTGTCGGCAAGTCGCGTCATGAGGTCCATGCGCTCATGCAGGATCGCCACGACCAACGCGGGTTCG
CCCGCACGCGGCAGGCAAAAAACGTAGTGGTGTTCGCAGCGGGCCATCCGCAGCGCGGGAAAGAGTTCGC
TCATGTCCTTAAACGGGCCTTCGCCGGCGGCAAGCCTGGCTATGCCCTGTTCCAGCTTAGCGATATAGCG
GCGCACCTGCGCCGCGCCCCACTCCCGGCGCGTGTAGCGGATGATGCCGCGTAGATCGGCTTCGGCCTCA
GCCGTGAGGATGTAGGCCGTCAAGCGCGATCCCCGCTGAGTTCTTCATCAAGAATTTCGCCGACGCTCTT
GGTGGACACCTTGCCGGCAAGCCCATCGTTGATGCGGTTCCCCAGCATGGTTTTCAGTTCCTGCCATGCC
TGATCGGCATCAGCGTCACCGGGGAACAGACGTTCGAGGGCGTATTGCTTAATGGTCTTGCCCTGCAAGG
CGGCCAGGGCTTTCAGGCTCTGGTGCTGCTGGTCCGTCATGTCGATTGTCAGGCGGCTCATTGGATAACC
TCCATAAAATACACGTAACCACATTAGCACATATGTGGGCGTGAGGCTACAGCGCGAGGCGCATTAAGGT
CGGGAAAATGCGCTAGGCGCATTTAAATTGCGTATTGCTGTAATGCGCCATGCCGGCTAGACTAGGCCCA
AATGGGTATACCCAATTTGACCAAGGGGGACGCGATGAGGGCGGCCAAGCACTACCGACAACTTCTATCC
ATCGACTTCAACATCGAGGCGCTGGCCTTCGTGCCTGGACCCGACGGCACACGCGGCCGGCGCATCCACG
TCCTGGGGCGCGAGGTCCGCGACCGGCCCGGCCTGGTCGAGTACCTTTCGCCGGCGTTCGGCTCGCGGGT
GGCGCTGGACGGCTACTGCAAGGCCAATTTCGATGCAGTGCTGCACCTGGCGTACCCCGATCATCAGCAA
TGGGGCCACGCATGAAGCGCCGAAGCTACGCCATGCTGCGCGCCGCTGCCGCGCTGGCCGTCCTGGTCGT
TGCCTCGCCGGCATGGGCCGAGCTGCGCGGCGAGGTCGTGCGCATCATCGACGGCGACACCATCGACGTG
CTGGTAGACAAGCAGCCGGTGCGCGTGCGCCTGGTGGACATTGACGCGCCGGAAAAGCGGCAAGCCTTCG
GCGAACGTGCGCGCCAGGCGCTGGCCGGCATGGTGTTCCGCCGGCACGTCCTGGTCGACGAGAAGGACAC
CGACCGTTACGGCCGCACGCTGGGCACCGTCTGGGTCAACATGGAGCTGGCCAGCCGGCCGCCGCAGCCG
CGCAACGTCAACGCCGCGATGGTTCACCAGGGCATGGCGTGGGCCTATCGCTTCCACGGCCGCGCGGCCG
ACCCTGAAATGCTGCGGCTCGAACAGGAGGCGCGAGGCAAGCGCGTCGGCCTCTGGTCCGATCCGCACGC
CGTCGAGCCGTGGAAATGGCGACGCGAGAGCAACAACCGGAGGGACGAAGGTTGAAGGTCGCCCGCATCT
ACCTGCGCGCCAGTACGGACGAGCAGAATCTTGAACGCCAGGAGAGCCTTGTAGCGGCCACGCGGGCCGC
CGGGTACTACGTCGCCGGCATCTACCGCGAGAAGGCGTCCGGCGCACGCGCCGACCGGCCCGAGCTGCTG
CGCATGATCGCGGACCTGCAACCTGGTGAAGTCGTCGTTGCGGAGAAGATCGACCGCATCAGCCGCTTGC
CGTTGGCCGAGGCCGAGCGCCTGGTTGCGTCGATCCGGGCCAAAGGGGCCAAGCTGGCCGTGCCTGGCGT
GGTGGACCTGTCGGAGCTGGCCGCCGAGGCGAACGGAGTGGCGAAAATCGTTCTGGAATCCGTCCAGGAC
ATGCTTTTGAAGCTCGCCTTGCAGATGGCCCGCGACGACTACGAGGATCGGCGCGAGCGTCAACGTCAGG
GTGTCCAGTTGGCGAAGGCCGCCGGCCGCTACACCGGCCGCAAACGTGACGCCGGCATGCACGACCGCAT
CATCACGCTTCGCTCCGGCGGATCGAGCATTGCCAAGACGGCCAAGCTGGTCGGATGCAGCCCGAGCCAG
GTCAAACGAGTGTGGGCGGCCTGGAACGCGCAGCAGCAAAAATAAAGCCGGGCAGTGCCCGGCTTTTCTC
ACCTTTTCGCGTCCCGCAGGGCCGCTGCGAGCGCCCTACCTAGATCCTCGCTTTCCCCCTCGGTGTAGTC
CGGCCAGGGCACGAAGGGCGCGGATGCGAACCTGTTGAGCAGGTCAGATCTAGGGCGGCGGATTTGTCCT
ACTCAGGAGAGCGTTCACCGACAAACAACAGATAAAACGAAAGGCCCAGTCTTTCGACTGAGCCTTTCGT
TTTATTTGATGCCTGCCGAATTCGGATCCGGAGCTCGACACGACATTGTCGTCACCTTTGTCGGGTCCGC
GACAAGCTTTTTGTTCCTCGATCCCGTATGTTTTCGCCTAAATATCTGAAACAGCAGCAAATTATTTTTC
GTTAGCTCAATCGGCCCACTTGGCACGAGTCTTGAAATTTATTGCGAGGCGGCGGAGCTGCCGGCCGCAT
CCGTGCGGCATAACCACGGTTGTGAACAAATGAAGGAAGGCCAAATGCGTAAAGGCGAAGAGCTGTTCAC
TGGTGTCGTCCCTATTCTGGTGGAACTGGATGGTGATGTCAACGGTCATAAGTTTTCCGTGCGTGGCGAG
GGTGAAGGTGACGCAACTAATGGTAAACTGACGCTGAAGTTCATCTGTACTACTGGTAAACTGCCGGTAC
CTTGGCCGACTCTGGTAACGACGCTGACTTATGGTGTTCAGTGCTTTGCTCGTTATCCGGACCATATGAA
GCAGCATGACTTCTTCAAGTCCGCCATGCCGGAAGGCTATGTGCAGGAACGCACGATTTCCTTTAAGGAT
GACGGCACGTACAAAACGCGTGCGGAAGTGAAATTTGAAGGCGATACCCTGGTAAACCGCATTGAGCTGA
AAGGCATTGACTTTAAAGAAGATGGCAATATCCTGGGCCATAAGCTGGAATACAATTTTAACAGCCACAA
TGTTTACATCACCGCCGATAAACAAAAAAATGGCATTAAAGCGAATTTTAAAATTCGCCACAACGTTGAG
GATGGCAGCGTGCAGCTGGCTGATCACTACCAGCAAAACACTCCAATCGGTGATGGTCCTGTTCTGCTGC
CAGACAATCACTATCTGAGCACGCAAAGCGTTCTGTCTAAAGATCCGAACGAGAAACGCGATCATATGGT
TCTGCTGGAGTTCGTAACCGCAGCGGGCATCACGCATGGTATGGATGAACTGTACAAATGAGCTTCGTAA
GATGCCTCGTTTTACAACGTCGTGACTGGG
